>Addgene plasmid #12779 | DCT.VV.Orf91 | addgene partial sequence | sequence record 19174 | T7 5'-TAATACGACTCACTATAGGG-3'
GAATTCCAGCTGACCACCATGGGAACGAGAAGGTGTTGATTACCATTACGTTAACAGAGAGGCCATCTGG
AAGGGAATAGCCGCCGGAAACTTTCTAGAACATACTGAGTTTTTAGGAAATATTTACGGAACTTCTAAAA
CAGCTGTGAATACAGCGGCTATTAATAATCGTATTTGTGTGATGGATCTAAACATCGACGGTGTTAGAAG
TCTTAAAAATACGTACCTAATGCCTTACTCGGTGTATATAAGACCTACCTCTCTTAAAATGGTTGAGACC
AAGCTTCGTTGTAGAAACACTGAAGCTAACGATGAGATTCATCGTCGCGTGATATTGGCAAAAACGGATA
TGGATGAGGCCAACGAAGCAGGTCTATTCGACACTATTATCATTGAAGATGATGTGAATTTAGCATATAG
TAAGTTAATTCAGATACTACAGGACCGTATTAGAATGTATTTTAACACTAATTAGGCAATTCCCGGGGAT
CCGTCGACCTGCAGAGATCTATGAATCGTAGATACTGAAAAACCCAAGGGTCAAGACAATTCTGCAGATA
TCCAGCACAGTGGCGGCCGCTCGAGTCTAGAGGGCCCGCGGTTCGAAGGTAAGCCTATCCCTAACCCTCT
CCTCGGTCTCGATTCTACGCGTACCGGTCATCATCACCATCACCATTGAGTTTAAACCCGCTGATCAGCC
TCGACTGTGCCTTCTAGTTGCCAGCCATCTGTTGTTTGCCCTCCCC
