[The description below was written by a language model from this plasmid's Addgene catalogue record.]
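Description:
DCT.VV.Orf91 is a mammalian expression plasmid built on the commercial pcDNA 3.1D V5-His-TOPO backbone (about 5.5 kb without insert). It carries a single vaccinia virus open reading frame of 456 bp, designated VV.Orf91 within its library and also recorded as VV_WR_182, a guanylate kinase homolog. The plasmid is maintained at high copy number in E. coli under ampicillin selection, and it carries a neomycin resistance marker that allows G418 selection of transfected mammalian cells. The record lists BamHI sites, both preserved, flanking the insert at its 5′ and 3′ ends, and a universal T7 primer is given for sequencing into the insert from the 5′ side. No feature table is supplied, so the promoter and tag configuration are not explicitly stated. Vectors of this backbone family normally drive the insert from the CMV immediate-early promoter and offer C-terminal V5 and polyhistidine tags, but the record does not confirm whether the ORF is in frame with those tags.

The plasmid belongs to a collection of individually cloned vaccinia virus ORFs made for screening, in work aimed at identifying poxvirus CD8+ T cell determinants relevant to the design and characterization of smallpox vaccines. In that setting, each ORF can be expressed in mammalian cells so that the viral protein is available for recognition by virus-specific T cells. The depositors caution that the clone was made for screening and may differ from the current canonical gene sequence. They also note that the plasmid and insert names apply only to this library, and the corresponding names in the Copenhagen and WR strains are given in accompanying library documentation.
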