Addgene plasmid #12779: DCT.VV.Orf91
Purpose: This plasmid was designed for screening purposes and may contain discrepancies relative to the current canonical GenBank version of the gene.
Depositing lab: Jack Bennink & Jon Yewdell. Depositing organization: National Institute of Allergy and Infectious Diseases (NIAID). Publication: Identification of poxvirus CD8+ T cell determinants to enable rational design and characterization of smallpox vaccines. Tscharke DC, Karupiah G, Zhou J, Palmore T, Irvine KR, Haeryfar SM, Williams S, Sidney J, Sette A, Bennink JR, Yewdell JW. J Exp Med. 2005 January 3; 201(1): 95–104. 10.1084/jem.20041912 PubMed 15623576.
Backbone
  Vector backbone: pcDNA 3.1D V5-His-TOPO
  Backbone manufacturer: Invitrogen
  Backbone size w/o insert (bp): 5514
  Vector type: Mammalian Expression
  Selectable markers: Neomycin (select with G418)
Growth in bacteria
  Bacterial resistance: Ampicillin, 100 μg/mL
  Growth temperature: 37°C
  Growth strain: DH5alpha
  Copy number: High Copy
Gene/Insert
  Gene/Insert name: VV.Orf91 (alt names: VV_WR_182; guanylate kinase homolog)
  Species: Vaccinia Virus
  Insert size (bp): 456
  GenBank ID: 3097021
  Cloning method: Restriction Enzyme; 5′ cloning site BamHI (not destroyed); 3′ cloning site BamHI (not destroyed)
  Sequencing primers: 5′ Universal T7
Terms and licenses: Academic/Nonprofit Terms; Industry Terms: Not Available to Industry
Depositor comments: Please see the Vaccinia kit page ( https://www.addgene.org/vvorf/ ) for more information. The kit page contains the supplemental VVOrfData spreadsheet, which includes important information about this plasmid. The plasmid and insert names provided here relate only to this library. The name of the ORF (if present) in VACV strain Copenhagen and the name of the ORF (if annotated) in VACV strain WR sequence can be found in VVOrfData spreadsheet. Please note that the amino acid sequence given for each ORF in the spreadsheet may contain some errors. Additionally, changes from the expected sequence may be present in these plasmids. Please see Addgene's quality control sequence and sequencing notes in the VVOrfData spreadsheet before ordering this plasmid.
How to cite: DCT.VV.Orf91 was a gift from Jack Bennink & Jon Yewdell (Addgene plasmid # 12779 ; http://n2t.net/addgene:12779 ; RRID:Addgene_12779)
